Addgene plasmid #115804: pscALPS gfp Blasti
Purpose: Express gfp driven by SFFV promoter
Depositing lab: Jeremy Luban. Depositing organization: University of Massachusetts, Worcester. Publication: Primate immunodeficiency virus proteins Vpx and Vpr counteract transcriptional repression of proviruses by the HUSH complex. Yurkovetskiy L, Guney MH, Kim K, Goh SL, McCauley S, Dauphin A, Diehl WE, Luban J. Nat Microbiol. 2018 Dec;3(12):1354-1361. doi: 10.1038/s41564-018-0256-x. Epub 2018 Oct 8. PubMed 30297740.
Backbone
  Vector backbone: pscALPS Blasti
  Vector type: Lentiviral
  Selectable markers: Blasticidin
Growth in bacteria
  Bacterial resistance: Ampicillin, 100 μg/mL
  Growth temperature: 30°C
  Growth strain: NEB Stable
  Copy number: High Copy
Gene/Insert
  Gene/Insert name: gfp
  Promoter: SFFV
  Cloning method: Restriction Enzyme; 5′ cloning site XbaI (unknown if destroyed); 3′ cloning site EcoRI (unknown if destroyed)
Terms and licenses: Academic/Nonprofit Terms; Industry Terms: Not Available to Industry
Depositor comments: Blasti Insert . Please visit https://www.biorxiv.org/content/early/2018/04/03/293001 for bioRxiv preprint.
How to cite: pscALPS gfp Blasti was a gift from Jeremy Luban (Addgene plasmid # 115804 ; http://n2t.net/addgene:115804 ; RRID:Addgene_115804)
