[The description below was written by a language model from this plasmid's Addgene catalogue record and pLannotate feature annotations shown in this document.]
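Description:
pscALPS gfp Blasti is an HIV-1-derived lentiviral transfer vector of about 8.2 kb, built on the pscALPS Blasti backbone, that expresses green fluorescent protein from the spleen focus-forming virus (SFFV) LTR promoter and carries a blasticidin selection marker for transduced cells. In bacteria it is maintained through a high-copy ColE1/pUC-type origin and selected with ampicillin via the β-lactamase gene. The depositor specifies a recombination-tolerant strain, as is common for plasmids with repeated LTR sequences.

Upstream of the viral portion, the annotation shows an SV40 enhancer/early promoter followed by the CMV immediate-early enhancer and promoter, which abut a truncated 5' LTR. This arrangement typically drives transcription of the vector genome in packaging cells without reliance on the native U3. The genomic RNA carries the Ψ packaging signal extending into a gag fragment, the Rev response element for Rev-dependent nuclear export, short env and rev fragments, and the cPPT/CTS element that aids nuclear import of the reverse-transcribed DNA.

The internal cassette consists of the SFFV promoter and EGFP, which was cloned between XbaI and EcoRI sites, followed after a gap of roughly 500 bp by the Aspergillus terreus blasticidin S deaminase gene (bsd). The feature table does not annotate what lies in that gap, so the element driving bsd expression is not stated. A WPRE downstream enhances transcript stability and expression, followed by a nef fragment and a second truncated LTR.

The stated purpose is simply SFFV-driven gfp expression. It serves as a selectable fluorescent reporter or control vector, deposited with work on transcriptional repression of proviruses by the HUSH complex and its counteraction by Vpx and Vpr.
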