Features (pLannotate 1.2.2; 20 found; start..end, strand, type, name):
     69..398     +  promoter       SV40 promoter: SV40 enhancer and early promoter
    410..789     +  enhancer       CMV enhancer: human cytomegalovirus immediate early enhancer
    790..989     +  promoter       CMV promoter: human cytomegalovirus (CMV) immediate early promoter
   1007..1187    +  LTR            5' LTR (truncated): truncated 5' long terminal repeat (LTR) from HIV-1
   1234..1359    +  misc_feature   HIV-1 Ψ: packaging signal of human immunodeficiency virus type 1
   1343..1681    +  CDS            HIV-1 gag (fragment): gag protein from human immunodeficiency virus 1; gag
   1856..2089    +  misc_feature   RRE: The Rev response element (RRE) of HIV-1 allows for Rev-dependent mRNA export from the nucleus to the cytoplasm.
   2210..2452    +  CDS            env (fragment): ENV_HV2ST - Experimental evidence at protein level: Swiss-Prot protein existence level 1. The gp120-gp41 heterodimer allows rapid transcytosis of the virus through CD4 negative cells such as simple epithelial monolayers of the intestinal, rectal and endocervical epithelial barriers. Both gp120 and gp41 specifically recognize glycosphingolipids galactosyl- ceramide (GalCer) or 3' sulfo-galactosyl-ceramide (GalS) present in the lipid rafts structures of epithelial cells. Binding to these alternative receptors allows the rapid transcytosis of the virus through the epithelial cells. This transcyto
   2465..2565    +  CDS            Rev (fragment): human immunodeficiency virus 1 (HIV-1) Rev protein; rev; enhances nuclear export of unspliced and incompletely spliced viral mRNAs
   2615..2732    +  misc_feature   cPPT/CTS: central polypurine tract and central termination sequence of HIV-1
   2869..3276    +  promoter       SFFV promoter: spleen focus-forming virus long terminal repeat (LTR) promoter
   3291..4007    +  CDS            EGFP: EGFP is a basic (constitutively fluorescent) green fluorescent protein published in 1996, derived from Aequorea victoria. It is reported to be a rapidly-maturing weak dimer with moderate acid sensitivity.
   4520..4906    +  CDS            bsd: BSD_ASPTE - Experimental evidence at protein level: Swiss-Prot protein existence level 1. Catalyzes the deamination of the cytosine moiety of the antibiotics blasticidin S, cytomycin and acetylblasticidin S. From Aspergillus terreus.
   4919..5507    +  misc_feature   WPRE: woodchuck hepatitis virus posttranscriptional regulatory element
   5518..6018    +  CDS            nef (fragment): NEF_HV1LA - Experimental evidence at protein level: Swiss-Prot protein existence level 1. Extracellular Nef protein targets CD4(+) T-lymphocytes for apoptosis by interacting with CXCR4 surface receptors. From Human immunodeficiency virus type 1 group M subtype B (isolate Lai) (HIV-1).
   6025..6205    +  LTR            5' LTR (truncated): truncated 5' long terminal repeat (LTR) from HIV-1
   6276..6864    -  rep_origin     ori: high-copy-number ColE1/pMB1/pBR322/pUC origin of replication
   7035..7895    -  CDS            AmpR: β-lactamase; bla; confers resistance to ampicillin, carbenicillin, and related antibiotics
   7896..8000    -  promoter       AmpR promoter: bla
   8059..8111    -  misc_feature   bom (fragment): basis of mobility region from pBR322
>Addgene plasmid #115804 | pscALPS gfp Blasti | addgene full sequence | sequence record 232356 | Addgene NGS Result
AATCTGCTTAGGGTTAGGCGTTTTGCGCTGCTTCGCGATGTACGGGCCAGATATACGCGCTGTGGAATGT
GTGTCAGTTAGGGTGTGGAAAGTCCCCAGGCTCCCCAGCAGGCAGAAGTATGCAAAGCATGCATCTCAAT
TAGTCAGCAACCAGGTGTGGAAAGTCCCCAGGCTCCCCAGCAGGCAGAAGTATGCAAAGCATGCATCTCA
ATTAGTCAGCAACCATAGTCCCGCCCCTAACTCCGCCCATCCCGCCCCTAACTCCGCCCAGTTCCGCCCA
TTCTCCGCCCCATGGCTGACTAATTTTTTTTATTTATGCAGAGGCCGAGGCCGCCTCTGCCTCTGAGCTA
TTCCAGAAGTAGTGAGGAGGCTTTTTTGGAGGCCTAGGCTTTTGCAAAAAGCTCGCGTTGACATTGATTA
TTGACTAGTTATTAATAGTAATCAATTACGGGGTCATTAGTTCATAGCCCATATATGGAGTTCCGCGTTA
CATAACTTACGGTAAATGGCCCGCCTGGCTGACCGCCCAACGACCCCCGCCCATTGACGTCAATAATGAC
GTATGTTCCCATAGTAACGCCAATAGGGACTTTCCATTGACGTCAATGGGTGGAGTATTTACGGTAAACT
GCCCACTTGGCAGTACATCAAGTGTATCATATGCCAAGTACGCCCCCTATTGACGTCAATGACGGTAAAT
GGCCCGCCTGGCATTATGCCCAGTACATGACCTTATGGGACTTTCCTACTTGGCAGTACATCTACGTATT
AGTCATCGCTATTACCATGGTGATGCGGTTTTGGCAGTACATCAATGGGCGTGGATAGCGGTTTGACTCA
CGGGGATTTCCAAGTCTCCACCCCATTGACGTCAATGGGAGTTTGTTTTGGCACCAAAATCAACGGGACT
TTCCAAAATGTCGTAACAACTCCGCCCCATTGACGCAAATGGGCGGTAGGCGTGTACGGTGGGAGGTCTA
TATAAGCAGCGCGTTTTGCCTGTACTGGGTCTCTCTGGTTAGACCAGATCTGAGCCTGGGAGCTCTCTGG
CTAACTAGGGAACCCACTGCTTAAGCCTCAATAAAGCTTGCCTTGAGTGCTTCAAGTAGTGTGTGCCCGT
CTGTTGTGTGACTCTGGTAACTAGAGATCCCTCAGACCCTTTTAGTCAGTGTGGAAAATCTCTAGCAGTG
GCGCCCGAACAGGGACTTGAAAGCGAAAGGGAAACCAGAGGAGCTCTCTCGACGCAGGACTCGGCTTGCT
GAAGCGCGCACGGCAAGAGGCGAGGGGCGGCGACTGGTGAGTACGCCAAAAATTTTGACTAGCGGAGGCT
AGAAGGAGAGAGATGGGTGCGAGAGCGTCAGTATTAAGCGGGGGAGAATTAGATCGCGATGGGAAAAAAT
TCGGTTAAGGCCAGGGGGAAAGAAAAAATATAAATTAAAACATATAGTATGGGCAAGCAGGGAGCTAGAA
CGATTCGCAGTTAATCCTGGCCTGTTAGAAACATCAGAAGGCTGTAGACAAATACTGGGACAGCTACAAC
CATCCCTTCAGACAGGATCAGAAGAACTTAGATCATTATATAATACAGTAGCAACCCTCTATTGTGTGCA
TCAAAGGATAGAGATAAAAGACACCAAGGAAGCTTTAGACAAGATAGAGGAAGAGCAAAACAAAAGTAAG
ACCACCGCACAGCAAGCGGCCGGCCGCTGATCTTCAGACCTGGAGGAGGAGATATGAGGGACAATTGGAG
AAGTGAATTATATAAATATAAAGTAGTAAAAATTGAACCATTAGGAGTAGCACCCACCAAGGCAAAGAGA
AGAGTGGTGCAGAGAGAAAAAAGAGCAGTGGGAATAGGAGCTTTGTTCCTTGGGTTCTTGGGAGCAGCAG
GAAGCACTATGGGCGCAGCGTCAATGACGCTGACGGTACAGGCCAGACAATTATTGTCTGGTATAGTGCA
GCAGCAGAACAATTTGCTGAGGGCTATTGAGGCGCAACAGCATCTGTTGCAACTCACAGTCTGGGGCATC
AAGCAGCTCCAGGCAAGAATCCTGGCTGTGGAAAGATACCTAAAGGATCAACAGCTCCTGGGGATTTGGG
GTTGCTCTGGAAAACTCATTTGCACCACTGCTGTGCCTTGGAATGCTAGTTGGAGTAATAAATCTCTGGA
ACAGATTTGGAATCACACGACCTGGATGGAGTGGGACAGAGAATTAACAATTACACAAGCTTAATACACT
CCTTAATTGAAGAATCGCAAAACCAGCAAGAAAAGAATGAACAAGAATTATTGGAATTAGATAAATGGGC
AAGTTTGTGGAATTGGTTTAACATAACAAATTGGCTGTGGTATATAAAATTATTCATAATGATAGTAGGA
GGCTTGGTAGGTTTAAGAATAGTTTTTGCTGTACTTTCTATAGTGAATAGAGTTAGGCAGGGATATTCAC
CATTATCGTTTCAGACCCACCTCCCAACCCCGAGGGGACCCGACAGGCCCGAAGGAATAGAAGAAGAAGG
TGGAGAGAGAGACAGAGACAGATCCATTCGATTAGTGAACGGATCGGCACTGCGTGCGCCAATTCTGCAG
ACAAATGGCAGTATTCATCCACAATTTTAAAAGAAAAGGGGGGATTGGGGGGTACAGTGCAGGGGAAAGA
ATAGTAGACATAATAGCAACAGACATACAAACTAAAGAATTACAAAAACAAATTACAAAAATTCAAAATT
TTCGGGTTTATTACAGGGACAGCAGAGATCCAGTTTGGTTAATTAACTGCAGCCCCGATAAAATAAAAGA
TTTTATTTAGTCTCCAGAAAAAGGGGGGAATGAAAGACCCCACCTGTAGGTTTGGCAAGCTAGCTGCAGT
AACGCCATTTTGCAAGGCATGGAAAAATACCAAACCAAGAATAGAGAAGTTCAGATCAAGGGCGGGTACA
TGAAAATAGCTAACGTTGGGCCAAACAGGATATCTGCGGTGAGCAGTTTCGGCCCCGGCCCGGGGCCAAG
AACAGATGGTCACCGCAGTTTCGGCCCCGGCCCGAGGCCAAGAACAGATGGTCCCCAGATATGGCCCAAC
CCTCAGCAGTTTCTTAAGACCCATCAGATGTTTCCAGGCTCCCCCAAGGACCTGAAATGACCCTGCGCCT
TATTTGAATTAACCAATCAGCCTGCTTCTCGCTTCTGTTCGCGCGCTTCTGCTTCCCGAGCTCTATAAAA
GAGCTCACAACCCCTCACTCGGCGCGCCAGTCCTCCGACAGACTGAGTCGCCCGGGGGTCTAGAGCCGCC
ATGGTCTCAAAGGGGGAAGAGCTGTTTACTGGGGTCGTGCCTATTCTGGTCGAACTGGACGGGGATGTCA
ACGGCCACAAGTTTAGTGTGAGCGGAGAGGGAGAAGGCGACGCCACTTACGGAAAGCTGACCCTGAAATT
CATTTGCACCACAGGCAAGCTGCCAGTGCCCTGGCCTACCCTGGTCACTACCCTGACATACGGCGTCCAG
TGTTTTAGTAGGTATCCTGACCACATGAAGCAGCATGATTTCTTTAAATCAGCTATGCCAGAGGGATACG
TGCAGGAACGCACCATTTTCTTTAAGGACGATGGCAACTACAAGACTCGAGCAGAGGTGAAGTTCGAAGG
GGACACCCTGGTCAACCGGATCGAGCTGAAGGGAATCGACTTTAAAGAAGATGGAAACATCCTGGGCCAC
AAGCTGGAGTACAACTATAATTCTCATAACGTGTACATCATGGCCGATAAGCAGAAAAACGGGATTAAGG
TCAATTTCAAAATCAGACACAACATCGAAGACGGCAGCGTGCAGCTGGCTGATCATTACCAGCAGAACAC
ACCAATTGGCGACGGGCCAGTGCTGCTGCCAGATAATCACTATCTGAGCACTCAGTCCGCCCTGTCTAAG
GACCCTAACGAGAAACGCGATCATATGGTGCTGCTGGAGTTCGTCACAGCCGCTGGGATCACTCTGGGAA
TGGACGAGCTGTATAAATGAGAATTCTCGACCTTGACTGGCGGCGCGACCTTGAGGCCTGCGTTCGCCTC
AGTTGCCCCCTCTGTGCAATGGGGAGACGCGCCTCATCGCTTGACAACGGCCGAAGAGCCGCCGCGCTTC
CGTCTCCCGCGTGCGCGCGCCATGCTGCCCACCCCCGTTCCGCACTGACCCTCCCCCGTGCCCCGCGTCC
CGTACTGCCGCCCCGCCCCGAGTCCCATGCCGCAGCCACCGCGACGGAGCCCGCAGGCGGGAACCTGCCT
CCGCGCGTTAGCGCGCACGCGCGCCTCATGTGTCGTCCCCATCAGCGCCGGCTTCCGTCTATAGGCCAGA
TGCACTGTCACTCTGGCGAAGTCGCAGACCCGATTGGCCGGGACGGAGGCGCGAGACCGGGTTGCGGGCG
GGGCCGAACGTGGTATAAAAGGGGCGGGAGGCCAGGCTCGTGCCGTTTTGCAGACGCCACCGCCGAGGAA
AACCGTGTACTATTAGCCACGCGTGCCGCCATGGCTAAACCACTGTCCCAGGAAGAATCCACACTGATCG
AACGAGCAACCGCTACTATCAACTCAATCCCAATCTCCGAAGACTACTCTGTGGCCTCCGCCGCCCTGAG
CAGCGACGGACGAATCTTCACCGGCGTGAACGTCTACCACTTTACCGGCGGCCCCTGCGCTGAGCTGGTG
GTCCTGGGAACTGCAGCCGCTGCAGCCGCTGGAAATCTGACCTGTATCGTGGCTATCGGGAACGAAAATA
GGGGAATCCTGTCTCCATGCGGCCGGTGTAGACAGGTCCTGCTGGATCTGCATCCCGGGATCAAGGCAAT
TGTGAAAGACTCAGATGGACAGCCCACAGCCGTCGGCATTCGCGAGCTGCTGCCTAGCGGCTATGTGTGG
GAAGGGTGAGCGATCGCTAATCAACCTCTGGATTACAAAATTTGTGAAAGATTGACTGGTATTCTTAACT
ATGTTGCTCCTTTTACGCTATGTGGATACGCTGCTTTAATGCCTTTGTATCATGCTATTGCTTCCCGTAT
GGCTTTCATTTTCTCCTCCTTGTATAAATCCTGGTTGCTGTCTCTTTATGAGGAGTTGTGGCCCGTTGTC
AGGCAACGTGGCGTGGTGTGCACTGTGTTTGCTGACGCAACCCCCACTGGTTGGGGCATTGCCACCACCT
GTCAGCTCCTTTCCGGGACTTTCGCTTTCCCCCTCCCTATTGCCACGGCGGAACTCATCGCCGCCTGCCT
TGCCCGCTGCTGGACAGGGGCTCGGCTGTTGGGCACTGACAATTCCGTGGTGTTGTCGGGGAAGCTGACG
TCCTTTCCATGGCTGCTCGCCTGTGTTGCCACCTGGATTCTGCGCGGGACGTCCTTCTGCTACGTCCCTT
CGGCCCTCAATCCAGCGGACCTTCCTTCCCGCGGCCTGCTGCCGGCTCTGCGGCCTCTTCCGCGTCTTCG
CCTTCGCCCTCAGACGAGTCGGATCTCCCTTTGGGCCGCCTCCCCGCTTAATCGCGTCGAGACCTAGAAA
AACATGGAGCAATCACAAGTAGCAATACAGCAGCTACCAATGCTGATTGTGCCTGGCTAGAAGCACAAGA
GGAGGAGGAGGTGGGTTTTCCAGTCACACCTCAGGTACCTTTAAGACCAATGACTTACAAGGCAGCTGTA
GATCTTAGCCACTTTTTAAAAGAAAAGGGGGGACTGGAAGGGCTAATTCACTCCCAACGAAGACAAGATA
TCCTTGATCTGTGGATCTACCACACACAAGGCTACTTCCCTGATTGGCAGAACTACACACCAGGGCCAGG
GATCAGATATCCACTGACCTTTGGATGGTGCTACAAGCTAGTACCAGTTGAGCAAGAGAAGGTAGAAGAA
GCCAATGAAGGAGAGAACACCCGCTTGTTACACCCTGTGAGCCTGCATGGGATGGATGACCCGGAGAGAG
AAGTATTAGAGTGGAGGTTTGACAGCCGCCTAGCATTTCATCACATGGCCCGAGAGCTGCATCCGGACTG
TACTGGGTCTCTCTGGTTAGACCAGATCTGAGCCTGGGAGCTCTCTGGCTAACTAGGGAACCCACTGCTT
AAGCCTCAATAAAGCTTGCCTTGAGTGCTTCAAGTAGTGTGTGCCCGTCTGTTGTGTGACTCTGGTAACT
AGAGATCCCTCAGACCCTTTTAGTCAGTGTGGAAAATCTCTAGCAGGGCCCGTTTCATGTGAGCAAAAGG
CCAGCAAAAGGCCAGGAACCGTAAAAAGGCCGCGTTGCTGGCGTTTTTCCATAGGCTCCGCCCCCCTGAC
GAGCATCACAAAAATCGACGCTCAAGTCAGAGGTGGCGAAACCCGACAGGACTATAAAGATACCAGGCGT
TTCCCCCTGGAAGCTCCCTCGTGCGCTCTCCTGTTCCGACCCTGCCGCTTACCGGATACCTGTCCGCCTT
TCTCCCTTCGGGAAGCGTGGCGCTTTCTCATAGCTCACGCTGTAGGTATCTCAGTTCGGTGTAGGTCGTT
CGCTCCAAGCTGGGCTGTGTGCACGAACCCCCCGTTCAGCCCGACCGCTGCGCCTTATCCGGTAACTATC
GTCTTGAGTCCAACCCGGTAAGACACGACTTATCGCCACTGGCAGCAGCCACTGGTAACAGGATTAGCAG
AGCGAGGTATGTAGGCGGTGCTACAGAGTTCTTGAAGTGGTGGCCTAACTACGGCTACACTAGAAGAACA
GTATTTGGTATCTGCGCTCTGCTGAAGCCAGTTACCTTCGGAAAAAGAGTTGGTAGCTCTTGATCCGGCA
AACAAACCACCGCTGGTAGCGGTGGTTTTTTTGTTTGCAAGCAGCAGATTACGCGCAGAAAAAAAGGATC
TCAAGAAGATCCTTTGATCTTTTCTACGGGGTCTGACGCTCAGTGGAACGAAAACTCACGTTAAGGGATT
TTGGTCATGAGATTATCAAAAAGGATCTTCACCTAGATCCTTTTAAATTAAAAATGAAGTTTTAAATCAA
TCTAAAGTATATATGAGTAAACTTGGTCTGACAGTTACCAATGCTTAATCAGTGAGGCACCTATCTCAGC
GATCTGTCTATTTCGTTCATCCATAGTTGCCTGACTCCCCGTCGTGTAGATAACTACGATACGGGAGGGC
TTACCATCTGGCCCCAGTGCTGCAATGATACCGCGAGACCCACGCTCACCGGCTCCAGATTTATCAGCAA
TAAACCAGCCAGCCGGAAGGGCCGAGCGCAGAAGTGGTCCTGCAACTTTATCCGCCTCCATCCAGTCTAT
TAATTGTTGCCGGGAAGCTAGAGTAAGTAGTTCGCCAGTTAATAGTTTGCGCAACGTTGTTGCCATTGCT
ACAGGCATCGTGGTGTCACGCTCGTCGTTTGGTATGGCTTCATTCAGCTCCGGTTCCCAACGATCAAGGC
GAGTTACATGATCCCCCATGTTGTGCAAAAAAGCGGTTAGCTCCTTCGGTCCTCCGATCGTTGTCAGAAG
TAAGTTGGCCGCAGTGTTATCACTCATGGTTATGGCAGCACTGCATAATTCTCTTACTGTCATGCCATCC
GTAAGATGCTTTTCTGTGACTGGTGAGTACTCAACCAAGTCATTCTGAGAATAGTGTATGCGGCGACCGA
GTTGCTCTTGCCCGGCGTCAATACGGGATAATACCGCGCCACATAGCAGAACTTTAAAAGTGCTCATCAT
TGGAAAACGTTCTTCGGGGCGAAAACTCTCAAGGATCTTACCGCTGTTGAGATCCAGTTCGATGTAACCC
ACTCGTGCACCCAACTGATCTTCAGCATCTTTTACTTTCACCAGCGTTTCTGGGTGAGCAAAAACAGGAA
GGCAAAATGCCGCAAAAAAGGGAATAAGGGCGACACGGAAATGTTGAATACTCATACTCTTCCTTTTTCA
ATATTATTGAAGCATTTATCAGGGTTATTGTCTCATGAGCGGATACATATTTGAATGTATTTAGAAAAAT
AAACAAATAGGGGTTCCGCGCACATTTCCCCGAAAAGTGCCACCTGACGTCGACGGATCGGGAGATCTCC
CGATCCCCTATGGTGCACTCTCAGTACAATCTGCTCTGATGCCGCATAGTTAAGCCAGTATCTGCTCCCT
GCTTGTGTGTTGGAGGTCGCTGAGTAGTGCGCGAGCAAAATTTAAGCTACAACAAGGCAAGGCTTGACCG
ACAATTGCATGAAG
