>Addgene plasmid #115804 | pscALPS gfp Blasti | depositor partial sequence | sequence record 218752 | gfp
TCTAGAGCCGCCATGGTCTCAAAGGGGGAAGAGCTGTTTACTGGGGTCGTGCCTATTCTGGTCGAACTGG
ACGGGGATGTCAACGGCCACAAGTTTAGTGTGAGCGGAGAGGGAGAAGGCGACGCCACTTACGGAAAGCT
GACCCTGAAATTCATTTGCACCACAGGCAAGCTGCCAGTGCCCTGGCCTACCCTGGTCACTACCCTGACA
TACGGCGTCCAGTGTTTTAGTAGGTATCCTGACCACATGAAGCAGCATGATTTCTTTAAATCAGCTATGC
CAGAGGGATACGTGCAGGAACGCACCATTTTCTTTAAGGACGATGGCAACTACAAGACTCGAGCAGAGGT
GAAGTTCGAAGGGGACACCCTGGTCAACCGGATCGAGCTGAAGGGAATCGACTTTAAAGAAGATGGAAAC
ATCCTGGGCCACAAGCTGGAGTACAACTATAATTCTCATAACGTGTACATCATGGCCGATAAGCAGAAAA
ACGGGATTAAGGTCAATTTCAAAATCAGACACAACATCGAAGACGGCAGCGTGCAGCTGGCTGATCATTA
CCAGCAGAACACACCAATTGGCGACGGGCCAGTGCTGCTGCCAGATAATCACTATCTGAGCACTCAGTCC
GCCCTGTCTAAGGACCCTAACGAGAAACGCGATCATATGGTGCTGCTGGAGTTCGTCACAGCCGCTGGGA
TCACTCTGGGAATGGACGAGCTGTATAAATGAGAATTC
